Addgene plasmid #149648: pBbdCas9S_P0826L-sgRNAflaB
Purpose: all-in-one CRISPRi vector for targeting B. burgdorferi flaB
Depositing lab: Christine Jacobs-Wagner. Depositing organization: Yale University. Publication: A CRISPR interference platform for selective downregulation of gene expression in Borrelia burgdorferi. Takacs CN, Scott M, Chang Y, Kloos ZA, Irnov I, Rosa PA, Liu J, Jacobs-Wagner C. Appl Environ Microbiol. 2020 Nov 30. pii: AEM.02519-20. doi: 10.1128/AEM.02519-20. PubMed 33257311.
Backbone
  Vector backbone: pBbdCas9S
  Backbone manufacturer: CJW lab
  Vector type: Bacterial Expression, CRISPR
Growth in bacteria
  Bacterial resistance: Spectinomycin, 50 μg/mL
  Growth temperature: 30°C
  Growth strain: NEB 5-alpha F' Iq
  Copy number: High Copy
Gene/Insert
  Gene/Insert name: dCas9, lacI, sgRNAflaB
  gRNA/shRNA sequence: AAAATTTAAATTTCTGACTT
  Species: Synthetic
  Promoter: PflaB, PpQE30, P0826L
  Cloning method: Restriction Enzyme; 5′ cloning site Unknown (unknown if destroyed); 3′ cloning site Unknown (unknown if destroyed)
  Sequencing primers: 5′ Unknown
Terms and licenses: Academic/Nonprofit Terms; Industry Terms: Not Available to Industry
How to cite: pBbdCas9S_P0826L-sgRNAflaB was a gift from Christine Jacobs-Wagner (Addgene plasmid # 149648 ; http://n2t.net/addgene:149648 ; RRID:Addgene_149648)
