[The description below was written by a language model from this plasmid's Addgene catalogue record and pLannotate feature annotations shown in this document.]
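Description:
pBbdCas9S_P0826L-sgRNAflaB is an all-in-one CRISPR interference plasmid built on the pBbdCas9S backbone to knock down expression of the flagellin gene flaB in the Lyme disease spirochete Borrelia burgdorferi. It is propagated in E. coli through a high-copy ColE1/pUC-type origin and selected with spectinomycin through an aadA (aminoglycoside adenylyltransferase) cassette, which also confers streptomycin resistance. The annotated features end at about 7.7 kb of the 11 kb sequence. The remaining region is unannotated, and the record does not identify the elements that would maintain the plasmid in Borrelia.

The payload has three expression units, and the record lists three promoters (PflaB, PpQE30 and P0826L). Catalytically dead Streptococcus pyogenes Cas9 (D10A/H840A) sits downstream of a phage T5 promoter with lac operator sequences, which matches the pQE30-type promoter. An E. coli lacI gene on the opposite strand supplies the repressor, so dCas9 production should be inducible with IPTG. As the plasmid name indicates, P0826L drives the single guide RNA, a flaB-targeting spacer fused to the S. pyogenes gRNA scaffold. The short Borrelia gene fragments annotated as hrpA, fliD and hslU lie just upstream of the sgRNA, lacI and aadA units respectively. They most likely reflect native Borrelia promoter regions rather than expressed coding sequences. The fliD fragment fits PflaB driving lacI, although the record does not state this assignment. A small BleoR fragment appears to be a cloning remnant.

Once induced, the dCas9–sgRNA complex binds the flaB locus and blocks transcription without cutting the DNA. This allows selective, tunable depletion of the major flagellar filament protein, useful for studying motility and cell morphology and for validating the CRISPRi platform in this organism.
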