Features (pLannotate 1.2.2; 11 found; start..end, strand, type, name):
     93..212     +  CDS            hrpA (fragment): HRPA_BORBU - Experimental evidence at protein level: Swiss-Prot protein existence level 1. Has RNA-stimulated ATPase activity and RNA helicase activity (PubMed:24367266). Involved in global regulation of gene expression (PubMed:21814569). Could be involved in RNA processing and post- transcriptional gene regulation (PubMed:24367266). Essential for both tick transmission and mouse infection (PubMed:24367266). From Borrelia burgdorferi (strain ATCC 35210 / B31 / CIP 102532 / DSM 4680).
    325..400     +  misc_RNA       gRNA scaffold: guide RNA scaffold for the Streptococcus pyogenes CRISPR/Cas9 system
    511..1590    -  CDS            lacI: LACI_ECOLI - Experimental evidence at protein level: Swiss-Prot protein existence level 1. Repressor of the lactose operon. Binds allolactose as an inducer. From Escherichia coli (strain K12).
   1720..1824    -  CDS            fliD (fragment): FLID_BORBU - Protein inferred from homology: Swiss-Prot protein existence level 3. Required for the morphogenesis and for the elongation of the flagellar filament by facilitating polymerization of the flagellin monomers at the tip of growing filament. Forms a capping structure, which prevents flagellin subunits (transported through the central channel of the flagellum) from leaking out without polymerization at the distal end (By similarity). From Borrelia burgdorferi (strain ATCC 35210 / B31 / CIP 102532 / DSM 4680).
   1843..1887    +  promoter       T5 promoter: bacteriophage T5 promoter for E. coli RNA polymerase, with embedded lac operator
   1893..1913    +  protein_bind   lac operator (fragment): The lac repressor binds to the lac operator to inhibit transcription in E. coli. This inhibition can be relieved by adding lactose or isopropyl-β-D-thiogalactopyranoside (IPTG). lac repressor encoded by lacI
   1948..6052    +  CDS            dCas9 (fragment): catalytically dead mutant of the Cas9 endonuclease from the Streptococcus pyogenes Type II CRISPR/Cas system RNA-guided DNA-binding protein that lacks endonuclease activity due to the D10A mutation in the RuvC catalytic domain and the H840A mutation in the HNH catalytic domain
   6062..6187    +  CDS            hslU (fragment): HSLU_BORBU - Protein inferred from homology: Swiss-Prot protein existence level 3. ATPase subunit of a proteasome-like degradation complex; this subunit has chaperone activity. The binding of ATP and its subsequent hydrolysis by HslU are essential for unfolding of protein substrates subsequently hydrolyzed by HslV. HslU recognizes the N-terminal part of its protein substrates and unfolds these before they are guided to HslV for hydrolysis. From Borrelia burgdorferi (strain ATCC 35210 / B31 / CIP 102532 / DSM 4680).
   6224..7015    +  CDS            SmR: aminoglycoside adenylyltransferase (Murphy, 1985); aadA; confers resistance to spectinomycin and streptomycin
   7017..7063    +  CDS            BleoR (fragment): antibiotic-binding protein; Sh ble from Streptoalloteichus hindustanus; confers resistance to bleomycin, phleomycin, and Zeocin™
   7138..7726    +  rep_origin     ori: high-copy-number ColE1/pMB1/pBR322/pUC origin of replication
>Addgene plasmid #149648 | pBbdCas9S_P0826L-sgRNAflaB | addgene full sequence | sequence record 318193 | Addgene NGS Result
ATTAAGTAAGATAGGTAAGAAATTACCCGGAATAAGCAGTCAAGTCTAGTGCGGCCGGAAACAGCTATGA
CATGATTACGAATTCGAGCTCGGCAATAGAAGAATCTATAGAAAGCATAAAAAGCCTTATAGAAAACAAA
GAATACATACAAAAGTTACATTTTATAAAAAAATTAATAAATAAGGTTTACAAAAAATTAAATTACTTTT
TTTAAAAACTAAACTTTGAAAGCCTTGTTATAATATAAAATATAATAATCAAATATTATTCAAAGTTAAC
AGCAATGAAGTTTATAATAAATTGAAAATTTAAATTTCTGACTTGTTTTAGAGCTAGAAATAGCAAGTTA
AAATAAGGCTAGTCCGTTATCAACTTGAAAAAGTGGCACCGAGTCGGTGCTTTTTTTGGCGCGCCAAATA
ATGCCCGTGTCCCTGTTGAATAGGGACACGGTTTTTTAACAATTTTTTTATTCCTAGGCCTTAGTGGCCG
GTACCCGGGGATCCTTATTACTGGCCGCTTTCTAGCCTGGATACTTGTCTGGCTAGTTGCATTAGAGAGT
CAGCTAGAGCCCTAGGGCTAGCTGTTTGTGTATTCGGAGCCAGTGTAGTTTTTCTTTTTACTAACGATAC
GGGTAATAATTGATTGCCTTTTACAGCCTGACCTTGAGACAATTGCAAAAGTCTGTCCACAGAGGTTTGA
CCTAATAATCTAAAATCTTGTTTGATAGTAGTAAGTGGAGGTATGTAGCAACTAGAATCTTCTGTATCAT
CATAACCCACAACTGAAATATCAGCCCCAACTCTAAGTCCACTTTCAGTAATAGCTCGCATAGCTCCTAA
AGCCATTTGATCATTAGCAACTAACATAGCAGTAGGGACAATGCCTTCATTTAACATTTGCATTGTTTGC
TGAAATCCTGACATAGCAGACCAATCTCCTTCTCTTTCTGCTATTGGTTGTATTTGATTTCTTGTTAAAT
ACTTGTGCCATCCTGCTAATCTCAATCTGGCACTTACTGAACTTAAGGGACCTGCAAGTAGTGCAATTTG
TTGATGGCCTAATGCAACAAGGTGTTCAACTCCTAACCTTGTTCCATCTTCGTGAGAAAAAATTATAGAG
TTTATTGGGGTTTGGTCCGACACATCCAAAAACAATGCTGGAACATTAGTACATGCTGCTTCAACTGCAA
TCGCATCTTGGTCATCAAGAGGATAATTAATTATAAGTCCACTAACACGTTGAGCTAATAAATTATGTAC
TGCTGCCTTACAAGCCTCTACACCTGATCTCTCAACCATTGATACAACAACGCTTGCACCAAGTTGATCA
GCTCTCGATTTAATTGCGGCTACAATTTGACTAGGCGCATGTAATGCAAGTGATGATGTGGCAACTCCAA
TTAAAAGTGATTGTTTCCCCGCAAGTTGCTGAGCAACGCGATTTGGTATATAATTCAACTCTGCCATAGC
TGCTTCAACCTTCTCTCTTGTTTTTGCAGATACATGACTTGCTTGGTTCACAACTCTCGAAACCGTTTGG
TAGCTAACCCCGGCATATTCAGCAACATCATACAAAGTAACAGGTTTCATGGATCATTCCTCCATGATAA
AATTTAAATTTCTGACTTTGGCAAATCCTTTTGCCTGTTAAAAAGAATAGCACAAAAATTAAAAAAAAAG
AAACGCAAATAGCAATAGCATTAAAAATAATTATTATTATTTATTTCTTTGATTAAAATCAAAAGCCTTT
AATGTATTTTCTTGATCTTTCATGCGCTTAACGGTAAAATCCAAGGTATTAAGTTCACCTTCCACTTTTC
TCTCTCTATCTTCTCTAGAAAATCATAAAAAATTTATTTGCTTTGTGAGCGGATAACAATTATAATAGAT
TCAATTGTGAGCGGATAACAATTTCACACAGAATTCATTAAAGAGGAGAAATTACATATGGATAAGAAAT
ACTCAATAGGCTTAGCTATCGGCACAAATAGCGTCGGATGGGCGGTGATCACTGATGAATATAAGGTTCC
GTCTAAAAAGTTCAAGGTTCTGGGAAATACAGACCGCCACAGTATCAAAAAAAATCTTATAGGGGCTCTT
TTATTTGACAGTGGAGAGACAGCGGAAGCGACTCGTCTCAAACGGACAGCTCGTAGAAGGTATACACGTC
GGAAGAATCGTATTTGTTATCTACAGGAGATTTTTTCAAATGAGATGGCGAAAGTAGATGATAGTTTCTT
TCATCGACTTGAAGAGTCTTTTTTGGTGGAAGAAGACAAGAAGCATGAACGTCATCCTATTTTTGGAAAT
ATAGTAGATGAAGTTGCTTATCATGAGAAATATCCAACTATCTATCATCTGCGAAAAAAATTGGTAGATT
CTACTGATAAAGCGGATTTGCGCTTAATCTATTTGGCCTTAGCGCATATGATTAAGTTTCGTGGTCATTT
TTTGATTGAGGGAGATTTAAATCCTGATAATAGTGATGTGGACAAACTATTTATCCAGTTGGTACAAACC
TACAATCAATTATTTGAAGAAAACCCTATTAACGCAAGTGGAGTAGATGCTAAAGCGATTCTTTCTGCAC
GATTGAGTAAATCAAGACGATTAGAAAATCTCATTGCTCAGCTCCCCGGTGAGAAGAAAAATGGCTTATT
TGGGAATCTCATTGCTTTGTCATTGGGTTTGACCCCTAATTTTAAATCAAATTTTGATTTGGCAGAAGAT
GCTAAATTACAGCTTTCAAAAGATACTTACGATGATGATTTAGATAATTTATTGGCGCAAATTGGAGATC
AATATGCTGATTTGTTTTTGGCAGCTAAGAATTTATCAGATGCTATTTTACTTTCAGATATCCTAAGAGT
AAATACTGAAATAACTAAGGCTCCCCTATCAGCTTCAATGATTAAACGCTACGATGAACATCATCAAGAC
TTGACTCTTTTAAAAGCTTTAGTTCGACAACAACTTCCAGAAAAGTATAAAGAAATCTTTTTTGATCAAT
CAAAAAACGGATATGCAGGTTATATTGATGGGGGAGCTAGCCAAGAAGAATTTTATAAATTTATCAAACC
AATTTTAGAAAAAATGGATGGTACTGAGGAATTATTGGTGAAACTAAATCGTGAAGATTTGCTGCGCAAG
CAACGGACCTTTGACAACGGCTCTATTCCCCATCAAATTCACTTGGGTGAGCTGCATGCTATTTTGAGAA
GACAAGAAGACTTTTATCCATTTTTAAAAGACAATCGTGAGAAGATTGAAAAAATCTTGACTTTTCGAAT
TCCTTATTATGTTGGTCCATTGGCGCGTGGCAATAGTCGTTTTGCATGGATGACTCGGAAGTCTGAAGAA
ACAATTACCCCATGGAATTTTGAAGAAGTTGTCGATAAAGGTGCTTCAGCTCAATCATTTATTGAACGCA
TGACAAACTTTGATAAAAATCTTCCAAATGAAAAAGTACTACCAAAACATAGTTTGCTTTATGAGTATTT
TACGGTTTATAACGAATTGACAAAGGTCAAATATGTTACTGAAGGAATGCGAAAACCAGCATTTCTTTCA
GGTGAACAGAAGAAAGCCATTGTTGATTTACTCTTCAAAACAAATCGAAAAGTAACCGTTAAGCAATTAA
AAGAAGATTATTTCAAAAAAATAGAATGTTTTGATAGTGTTGAAATTTCAGGAGTTGAAGATAGATTTAA
TGCTTCATTAGGTACCTACCATGATTTGCTAAAAATTATTAAAGATAAAGATTTTTTGGATAATGAAGAA
AATGAAGATATCTTAGAGGATATTGTTTTAACATTGACCTTATTTGAAGATAGGGAGATGATTGAGGAAA
GACTTAAAACATATGCTCACCTCTTTGATGATAAGGTGATGAAACAGCTTAAACGTCGCCGTTATACTGG
TTGGGGACGTTTGTCTCGAAAATTGATTAATGGTATTAGGGATAAGCAATCTGGCAAAACAATATTAGAT
TTTTTGAAATCAGATGGTTTTGCCAATCGCAATTTTATGCAGCTGATCCATGATGATAGTTTGACATTTA
AAGAAGACATTCAAAAAGCACAAGTGTCTGGACAAGGCGATAGTTTACATGAACATATTGCAAATTTAGC
TGGTAGCCCTGCTATTAAAAAAGGTATTTTACAGACTGTAAAAGTTGTTGATGAATTGGTCAAAGTAATG
GGGCGGCATAAGCCAGAAAATATCGTTATTGAAATGGCACGTGAAAATCAGACAACTCAAAAGGGCCAGA
AAAATTCGCGAGAGCGTATGAAACGAATCGAAGAAGGTATCAAAGAATTAGGAAGTCAGATTCTTAAAGA
GCATCCTGTTGAAAATACTCAATTGCAAAATGAAAAGCTCTATCTCTATTATCTCCAAAATGGAAGAGAC
ATGTATGTGGACCAAGAATTAGATATTAATCGTTTAAGTGATTATGATGTCGATGCCATTGTTCCACAAA
GTTTCCTTAAAGACGATTCAATAGACAATAAGGTCTTAACGCGTTCTGATAAAAATCGTGGTAAATCGGA
TAACGTTCCAAGTGAAGAAGTAGTCAAAAAGATGAAAAACTATTGGAGACAACTTCTAAACGCCAAGTTA
ATCACTCAACGTAAGTTTGATAATTTAACGAAAGCTGAACGTGGAGGTTTGAGTGAACTTGATAAAGCTG
GTTTTATCAAACGCCAATTGGTTGAAACTCGCCAAATCACTAAGCATGTGGCACAAATTTTGGATAGTCG
CATGAATACTAAATACGATGAAAATGATAAACTTATTCGAGAGGTTAAAGTGATTACCTTAAAATCTAAA
TTAGTTTCTGACTTCCGAAAAGATTTCCAATTCTATAAAGTACGTGAGATTAACAATTACCATCATGCCC
ATGATGCGTATCTAAATGCCGTCGTTGGAACTGCTTTGATTAAGAAATATCCAAAACTTGAATCGGAGTT
TGTCTATGGTGATTATAAAGTTTATGATGTTCGTAAAATGATTGCTAAGTCTGAGCAAGAAATAGGCAAA
GCAACCGCAAAATATTTCTTTTACTCTAATATCATGAACTTCTTCAAAACAGAAATTACACTTGCAAATG
GAGAGATTCGCAAACGCCCTCTAATCGAAACTAATGGGGAAACTGGAGAAATTGTCTGGGATAAAGGGCG
AGATTTTGCCACAGTGCGCAAAGTATTGTCCATGCCCCAAGTCAATATTGTCAAGAAAACAGAAGTCCAG
ACAGGCGGATTCTCCAAGGAGTCAATTTTACCAAAAAGAAATTCGGACAAGCTTATTGCTCGTAAAAAAG
ACTGGGATCCAAAAAAATATGGTGGTTTTGATAGTCCAACGGTAGCTTATTCAGTCCTAGTGGTTGCTAA
GGTGGAAAAAGGGAAATCGAAGAAGTTAAAATCCGTTAAAGAGTTACTAGGGATCACAATTCTGGAAAGA
AGTTCCTTTGAAAAAAATCCGATTGACTTTTTAGAAGCTAAAGGATATAAGGAAGTTAAAAAAGACTTAA
TCATTAAACTACCTAAATATAGTCTTTTTGAGTTAGAAAACGGTCGTAAACGGATGCTGGCTAGTGCCGG
AGAATTACAAAAAGGAAATGAGCTGGCTCTGCCAAGCAAATATGTGAATTTTTTATATTTAGCTAGTCAT
TATGAAAAGTTGAAGGGTAGTCCAGAAGATAACGAACAAAAACAATTGTTTGTGGAGCAGCATAAGCATT
ATTTAGATGAGATTATTGAGCAAATCAGTGAATTTTCTAAGCGTGTTATTTTAGCAGATGCCAATTTAGA
TAAAGTTCTTAGTGCATATAACAAACATAGAGACAAACCAATACGTGAACAAGCAGAAAATATTATTCAT
TTATTTACGTTGACGAATCTTGGAGCTCCCGCTGCTTTTAAATATTTTGATACAACAATTGATCGTAAAC
GATATACGTCTACAAAAGAAGTTTTAGATGCCACTCTTATCCATCAATCCATCACTGGTCTTTATGAAAC
ACGCATTGATTTGAGTCAGCTAGGAGGTGACTAATAAAAGCTTGATCAGATCTCAGCTTTTTTTTGAAGT
GCCTGGCAGTAAGTTGAAAAAATTTGAAATAAACTTGGACTATGTTAATAAAAAAATACAAATTAACGAA
CAAAAAGATTTGAATTATTATATAATTTAGTTAAAAGCAATTTTAAATGAGGGAGGTTTCCATATGAGGG
AAGCGGTGATCGCCGAAGTATCGACTCAACTATCAGAGGTAGTTGGCGTCATCGAGCGCCATCTCGAACC
GACGTTGCTGGCCGTACATTTGTACGGCTCCGCAGTGGATGGCGGCCTGAAGCCACACAGTGATATTGAT
TTGCTGGTTACGGTGACCGTAAGGCTTGATGAAACAACGCGGCGAGCTTTGATCAACGACCTTTTGGAAA
CTTCGGCTTCCCCTGGAGAGAGCGAGATTCTCCGCGCTGTAGAAGTCACCATTGTTGTGCACGACGACAT
CATTCCGTGGCGTTATCCAGCTAAGCGCGAACTGCAATTTGGAGAATGGCAGCGCAATGACATTCTTGCA
GGTATCTTCGAGCCAGCCACGATCGACATTGATCTGGCTATCTTGCTGACAAAAGCAAGAGAACATAGCG
TTGCCTTGGTAGGTCCAGCGGCGGAGGAACTCTTTGATCCGGTTCCTGAACAGGATCTATTTGAGGCGCT
AAATGAAACCTTAACGCTATGGAACTCGCCGCCCGACTGGGCTGGCGATGAGCGAAATGTAGTGCTTACG
TTGTCCCGCATTTGGTACAGCGCAGTAACCGGCAAAATCGCGCCGAAGGATGTCGCTGCCGACTGGGCAA
TGGAGCGCCTGCCGGCCCAGTATCAGCCCGTCATACTTGAAGCTAGACAGGCTTATCTTGGACAAGAAGA
AGATCGCTTGGCCTCGCGCGCAGATCAGTTGGAAGAATTTGTCCACTACGTGAAAGGCGAGATCACCAAG
GTAGTCGGCAAATAATGACGTCGCCGGAGCGGTCGAGTTCTGGACCGACCGGCTCGGGTTCTCATGACCA
AAATCCCTTAACGTGAGTTTTCGTTCCACTGAGCGTCAGACCCCGTAGAAAAGATCAAAGGATCTTCTTG
AGATCCTTTTTTTCTGCGCGTAATCTGCTGCTTGCAAACAAAAAAACCACCGCTACCAGCGGTGGTTTGT
TTGCCGGATCAAGAGCTACCAACTCTTTTTCCGAAGGTAACTGGCTTCAGCAGAGCGCAGATACCAAATA
CTGTTCTTCTAGTGTAGCCGTAGTTAGGCCACCACTTCAAGAACTCTGTAGCACCGCCTACATACCTCGC
TCTGCTAATCCTGTTACCAGTGGCTGCTGCCAGTGGCGATAAGTCGTGTCTTACCGGGTTGGACTCAAGA
CGATAGTTACCGGATAAGGCGCAGCGGTCGGGCTGAACGGGGGGTTCGTGCACACAGCCCAGCTTGGAGC
GAACGACCTACACCGAACTGAGATACCTACAGCGTGAGCTATGAGAAAGCGCCACGCTTCCCGAAGGGAG
AAAGGCGGACAGGTATCCGGTAAGCGGCAGGGTCGGAACAGGAGAGCGCACGAGGGAGCTTCCAGGGGGA
AACGCCTGGTATCTTTATAGTCCTGTCGGGTTTCGCCACCTCTGACTTGAGCGTCGATTTTTGTGATGCT
CGTCAGGGGGGCGGAGCCTATGGAAAAACGCCAGCAACGCGGCCTTTTTACGGTTCCTGGCCTTTTGCTG
GCCTTTTGCTCACATGTTCTTTCCTGCACTAGATCCCCGGCAAGTTCATCCTTAGGGTTTTCATATCTCT
TAAAAAGTCAATTTCTGCTTGATTAATTTCTTGTGGATTATTGTTTTTGCGGTTTTTCATTTTTTATCTC
CTTGAGTATTGAATTTTTTCTTATATATAAATATATAGCAAAAACTATTTTTGCCAACTTTTTTACAAAA
AATTTTTTATTAAAACACTTAGGGCTTTGCTAAATTCTCTTTTAAAAGAACTTAGTAAAGCCCTATGGAT
TTAAGAACTGATTATACTTACGTAGTAAAAATACTACAGATATTAATAGTATAGACCATATCAAAATCAT
AATCAATTTATATTTATCTAAAATTGTAGTCCATACAAAATACAAAAAAATTAGGTTTTTCTAAATTCTA
TTTTAAAAGAACTTAGTAACACCTAATCTCTAAATTACTTACAAAATTCTAAAATTAGATTTTTAGTTCT
TCATATTTCTTTAAAAGTTTTTTAAGAAAATCTTTTTGATTTTCAAAAATTTCATGCATCATAAAACTAG
TAAATTTGGATTTTTTTTTGTAAAAATCATAACTTTCTTGGGTTTTAAGTTGAAATCTTAATGGTTTTAT
TGGATTTTGCCTAGATTTTTTTAACGCCGGACTTTCTTTATCTTTTATAAAATTATAAGAATTTTTAATA
CCATTTTCTATTAAATAATCTTCTTTTATAAGCCCCTCTTGCAGTGCAGTTGCTAATCTTAAATACTTAT
ACGCTTGAGTTTTTGCTACATCAAAGTCTTTTATAAAATCAAGAAAAGTTTTATAACCATCAAATTTATA
ATATTGATTATCTTTTATTTCTTTTAAAATTTTAATATTTTCCACCCTGTGGAATATTTCTTTTTTGAAA
TTGTCATTTAACTTTTCCTTTAGTGTCTTGTAATAAGAAATTTTACTTTCATTAATCATTAAATTTTGTT
CAACATAAGTATCTATCTTTTTTGTTAAAACTTTAACAACACGTTTTTTTTCCATAAAAATTTTCCTTTA
TTTTTGCAACATTTTCCTTAATTGATATAATTGTTACTATTTTAGATTTTTTAATATCCACTTAAGAATT
AATCCCTCACTAGAATATTTTTTATTATAGAATTCATATACATGTTTTTCTAAATCTATAAATTTATCAA
CAATTGCTTTATTATAGGGTGTATCTATCTTTTCTTTTCTTAATAATCGTCTCATATTCTTTAAATAACA
ACAAACACTGCCGGTTTTAAACCTAAATTCTATGTAATATATTTTTGAAAAAGTATATACATTTTCAACC
CCGTTTATTTCATACTTTACAAAAACATTATTTATTGGTTTTCTATAACCATAGTAAATGCCTAAAAATT
TGTCCCCGTCTTTCATAGGATATAGATAAAGTTTTTGAATCTCTGATTTATCTAATAATTTTTCAAAAAA
AATTATACACCGCTTTTGTTTGTTACTAACTACTCTATGCAATGCCTTTAATATTTTTGTGTGATATATA
TTTTTATCACCTTTTTTTTCTTTCAGCAGGAAGATACTTTCTTTTGGAAATTTAATTTTTTGTTCATTTA
TTCTTGCAGCCTTAAGTCCGATTTTCATATTTAATCCTTATATAGCCTTTCTATTTAATTCTTTTAAACT
CAATAAACTTTTTTGGTTTTTCATTAGTTCTAATAATTCGCAATAATATGTGCAAAACACTTTATTGTAT
TCTATTTTCTTTTGGTTATTCAAATATTCTTTTATAATTGGCTTTAGAAGTTCAATATTTACTTCTTTTT
TTAGTTGTTCAATAAGGATATTGAAAATGTTTGTTTTTAAATCTTGATAATTTTGTTGAGAATTTTCTTT
TTTTCTTTCAATTGACTTCTCTAATTTACGCTTTATATTGTTTAAATCGCTATATTTATGACTTTCAATA
ATAAAATGAGGCTTAAATTTGTAATTTTCGTATATTTTTTGGAAACTTGTTTCTAATTGTTTAGAATTAT
ATTCATTTTTTTCAAATTCTTTTTGAGTGTTGCATAGAATTTCCTTTAATTTTTCTTGTTTTTCTTTCAT
ACAAGATTTAGTAAAATGTATATTTTTATTTTTTAGTAATTTAATTTCTATTATTTTTATGATTTTAAGT
ATTTTGATTATATTATCTTTATCAATATTTAAATTGAATAAAATTGTAAGAAAAATTGAAAGAATTTTTT
TACATAAAAAGTTACATTTATTGAAGTAATTTCTTACTTGATACTTTTCTATTTCATTAATCTTTCTTTC
TTCTTTTATATTATTTTTATTATTTAAACACTCCTTTAAATCTACACTCCCATTTTTAGTAAATCTATCT
TTAAGGCCCCTTGAAACTCTATTTTGAAATCTTAAATCTTTTTTTTCTTGAAAGTATTTATAGATTTTTT
GGTAACATTCTTTTTTTGAAAAATTAAGTTGATAGTATATTTCGGTCCCCAAATTTACCCCTAAGTGTTT
GTGATAATTAGTTGTGACTTTAAATTCTTTTTCTAATTTGTAAAGGTAATTTTGCAGTGTTTTTAGTTTA
ACGGGTGTTTGACTATTTCTTTTAAGGTTTTCATTAAAGTAATAGAGTATGTTTTTTTGTGTGTATTTCT
TATATGTTTTATTTATGTACGCTAGTGTTGAGATAAGGACTACTAATTTATACTGTAATTTATTGTAGCA
AGTTGTGGTTTTACTGGTTTTGTTTATATTAGATAAGTTTTCCATTTATAGCTCCTTGAATACCGGATTT
TTTATCTATAAAGTATATATATCACAATTTTGATTTAAAAGTAAATTCTTTTTTTAAAAATACAAAAATT
TTTTATAAATTATATAGACCATGATATTGTATTAATACTAATTGATTTTAATTTAAGGTTGAACTAAAAT
AAACATAGTTTTGTAGAAAATAATTTTTCATTATTTTGCTACTTGATATTGGATCGTAAAAATATTAGGG
CTTTACAAAGTTCTTTTAAAAGAGAATTTAGTAAAGCCCTAAGTCTTTTAATAAAAAATTTTTTGTAAAA
AAGTTGGCAAAAATAGTTTTTGCTATATATTTATATATAAGAAAAAATTCAATACTCAAGGAGATAAAAA
ATGGAAAACTTAAACAATAATCCACAAAAAATTAATCAAATAAATAAGCAAACTAATTTTATTGGTTTTG
AAAATTTTATAGAACTTGATAATCAAGTTAATCAAACTAAAGAAAAAAGTAA
